>Addgene plasmid #14492 | pIS57 PGM2 3'UTR mut | depositor partial sequence | sequence record 8117 | Author sequence
CACAACGAGCTCATTTATGTGTTTTACAAAGACCTAAAGTACTCATTGTTTCATGTTTGACCTTTAAGGT
GAAAAAAGAAAATGGCCAAACCCAACAAACTAAAAGTACTACTAAAAAGTTCTAGAGTTGTG
